Addgene plasmid #128642: pET28a-INTS3-C
Purpose: Express INTS3 C-termini (514-1042 aa) in E. coli with N-terminal and C-terminal His tag
Depositing lab: Yuliang Wu. Depositing organization: University of Saskatchewan. Publication: Biochemical characterization of INTS3 and C9ORF80, two subunits of hNABP1/2 heterotrimeric complex in nucleic acid binding. Vidhyasagar V, He Y, Guo M, Talwar T, Singh RS, Yadav M, Katselis G, Vizeacoumar FJ, Lukong KE, Wu Y. Biochem J. 2018 Jan 2;475(1):45-60. doi: 10.1042/BCJ20170351. PubMed 29150435.
Backbone
  Vector backbone: pET28a
  Backbone manufacturer: Novagen
  Backbone size w/o insert (bp): 5369
  Total vector size (bp): 6889
  Vector type: Bacterial Expression
Growth in bacteria
  Bacterial resistance: Kanamycin, 50 μg/mL
  Growth temperature: 37°C
  Growth strain: DH5alpha
  Copy number: High Copy
Gene/Insert
  Gene/Insert name: INTS3 C-termini (alt names: Integrator Complex Subunit 3 (INTS3); SOSS-A; C1orf60)
  Species: H. sapiens (human)
  Insert size (bp): 1587
  Mutation: INTS3 C-termini (514–1042 aa)
  GenBank ID: NM_023015.5
  Entrez Gene: INTS3 (a.k.a. C1orf193, C1orf60, INT3, SOSS-A, SOSSA)
  Promoter: T7
  Tag / fusion protein: His tag on N and C-terminal
  Cloning method: Restriction Enzyme; 5′ cloning site Nhe I (not destroyed); 3′ cloning site Xho I (not destroyed)
  Sequencing primers: 5′ T7 promoter; 3′ T7 terminator
Terms and licenses: Academic/Nonprofit Terms; Industry Terms: Not Available to Industry
How to cite: pET28a-INTS3-C was a gift from Yuliang Wu (Addgene plasmid # 128642 ; http://n2t.net/addgene:128642 ; RRID:Addgene_128642)
