[The description below was written by a language model from this plasmid's Addgene catalogue record and pLannotate feature annotations shown in this document.]
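Description:
pET28a-INTS3-C is a bacterial expression plasmid built on the Novagen pET28a backbone for producing the C-terminal portion of human INTS3 (Integrator Complex Subunit 3, also called SOSS-A) in E. coli. The insert, about 1.6 kb and covering residues 514–1042, was cloned between the NheI and XhoI sites, both of which are retained. This placement puts the fragment in frame with the vector's N-terminal His tag and thrombin cleavage site and with the C-terminal His tag, so the protein carries histidine tags at both ends for metal-affinity purification. The automated annotation labels these short tag regions as fragments of capTEV, 9xHis and SET1. These are most likely partial matches to the standard pET28a His-tag and flanking sequences rather than additional functional tags.

Expression is driven by the T7 promoter, followed by a lac operator, the T7 gene 10 ribosome binding site and, downstream of the insert, the T7 terminator. The plasmid also carries lacI with its own promoter, so transcription stays repressed until IPTG is added. Expression needs a host that supplies T7 RNA polymerase. Selection is by kanamycin through the aph(3')-Ia gene. Replication relies on the pBR322-type ColE1 origin with the bom and rop elements, although the catalogue entry lists the plasmid as high copy. An f1 origin is also present, and the short TcR fragments are remnants of the pBR322-derived backbone. The sequenced record (6,885 nt) closely matches the stated total size. The associated work used the recombinant protein to characterise biochemically the nucleic acid binding of INTS3 and C9ORF80, two subunits of the hNABP1/2 heterotrimeric complex.
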