Features (pLannotate 1.2.2; 21 found; start..end, strand, type, name):
    144..162     +  promoter       T7 promoter: promoter for bacteriophage T7 RNA polymerase
    163..187     +  protein_bind   lac operator: The lac repressor binds to the lac operator to inhibit transcription in E. coli. This inhibition can be relieved by adding lactose or isopropyl-β-D-thiogalactopyranoside (IPTG). lac repressor encoded by lacI
    202..224     +  RBS            RBS: efficient ribosome binding site from bacteriophage T7 gene 10 (Olins and Rangwala, 1989)
    243..259     +  CDS            capTEV™ (fragment): composite tag for in vivo biotinylation, TEV protease cleavage, and 6xHis tagging
    270..287     +  CDS            thrombin site: thrombin recognition and cleavage site
    297..1832    +  CDS            INTS3 (fragment): INT3_HUMAN - Also known as C1orf193, C1orf60. Experimental evidence at protein level: Swiss-Prot protein existence level 1. Component of the SOSS complex, a multiprotein complex that functions downstream of the MRN complex to promote DNA repair and G2/M checkpoint. The SOSS complex associates with single-stranded DNA at DNA lesions and influences diverse endpoints in the cellular DNA damage response including cell-cycle checkpoint activation, recombinational repair and maintenance of genomic stability. The SOSS complex is required for efficient homologous recombination-dependent repair of doub
   1893..1910    +  CDS            9xHis (fragment): 9xHis affinity tag
   1920..1969    +  CDS            SET1 (fragment): solubility-enhancement tag derived from T7 phage gene 10B
   1977..2024    +  terminator     T7 terminator: transcription terminator for bacteriophage T7 RNA polymerase
   2061..2489    +  rep_origin     f1 ori (sequence partly withheld): f1 bacteriophage origin of replication; arrow indicates direction of (+) strand synthesis
   2542..2599    +  promoter       AmpR promoter (fragment): bla
   2608..3423    -  CDS            KanR: aminoglycoside phosphotransferase; aph(3')-Ia; confers resistance to kanamycin in bacteria or G418 (Geneticin®) in eukaryotes
   3545..4133    +  rep_origin     ori: high-copy-number ColE1/pMB1/pBR322/pUC origin of replication
   4319..4458    -  misc_feature   bom: basis of mobility region from pBR322
   4560..4751    -  CDS            rop: Rop protein, which maintains plasmids at low copy number; rop
   4768..5148    +  CDS            YPB1_ECOLX: Protein predicted: Swiss-Prot protein existence level 4. From Escherichia coli.
   5220..5511    -  CDS            TcR (fragment): tetracycline efflux protein; tet; confers resistance to tetracycline
   5526..5547    -  protein_bind   CAP binding site: CAP binding activates transcription in the presence of cAMP. E. coli catabolite activator protein
   5560..6642    -  CDS            lacI: lac repressor; lacI; The lac repressor binds to the lac operator to inhibit transcription in E. coli. This inhibition can be relieved by adding lactose or isopropyl-β-D-thiogalactopyranoside (IPTG).
   6643..6720    -  promoter       lacI promoter: lacI
   6728..122     -  CDS            TcR (fragment) (across the origin): tetracycline efflux protein; tet; confers resistance to tetracycline
>Addgene plasmid #128642 | pET28a-INTS3-C | addgene full sequence | sequence record 252194 | Addgene NGS Result
CGCTCATGAGCCCGAAGTGGCGAGCCCGATCTTCCCCATCGGTGATGTCGGCGATATAGGCGCCAGCAAC
CGCACCTGTGGCGCCGGTGATGCCGGCCACGATGCGTCCGGCGTAGAGGATCGAGATCTCGATCCCGCGA
AATTAATACGACTCACTATAGGGGAATTGTGAGCGGATAACAATTCCCCTCTAGAAATAATTTTGTTTAA
CTTTAAGAAGGAGATATACCATGGGCAGCAGCCATCATCATCATCATCACAGCAGCGGCCTGGTGCCGCG
CGGCAGCCATATGGCTAGCATGGAGATGGACAACCATATGTCGGATAAGGATGAGAGTTGCTATGACAAT
GCAGAGGCAGCCTTCAGTGACGATGAAGAGGATCTCAACAGCAAAGGAAAGAAGAGGGAGTTTCGCTTCC
ACCCTATCAAGGAGACAGTTGTGGAGGAGCCAGTTGATATCACCCCTTACCTTGACCAGTTGGATGAGTC
CCTGAGGGACAAAGTACTCCAGCTACAGAAGGGGAGTGATACGGAGGCCCAGTGTGAGGTCATGCAGGAA
ATTGTGGACCAGGTCCTGGAGGAAGACTTTGACTCGGAGCAGCTGTCTGTCCTTGCTTCCTGCCTACAGG
AGCTCTTCAAGGCCCACTTTCGAGGGGAGGTCCTGCCTGAGGAGATTACTGAGGAGTCCCTGGAGGAGTC
TGTAGGAAAGCCTCTGTACCTAATATTTAGGAACCTATGTCAGATGCAGGAAGACAACAGCAGCTTCTCT
CTACTTCTAGACCTTCTCTCCGAGCTATATCAGAAGCAGCCCAAGATTGGCTACCACCTGCTCTACTACC
TGAGGGCCAGCAAAGCCGCCGCAGGGAAGATGAACCTGTACGAGTCATTTGCCCAGGCTACCCAGCTGGG
CGATCTGCACACCTGCCTGATGATGGACATGAAGGCCTGCCAGGAGGACGATGTGCGGCTCCTGTGCCAC
CTCACGCCCTCCATCTACACAGAGTTTCCAGATGAAACCTTGAGGAGCGGAGAGCTGCTGAACATGATCG
TGGCTGTTATTGACTCTGCACAGCTCCAGGAGCTGGTCTGCCACGTGATGATGGGTAACCTGGTTATGTT
TCGAAAAGACTCAGTTCTCAACATACTCATTCAGAGCCTAGACTGGGAGACCTTTGAGCAGTATTGTGCC
TGGCAGCTCTTTCTGGCCCACAATATTCCCCTGGAGACCATAATCCCCATCCTGCAGCACCTCAAATACA
AGGAGCACCCAGAGGCCCTGTCCTGCCTACTGCTTCAACTCCGAAGAGAAAAGCCCAGCGAGGAGATGGT
GAAGATGGTGCTGAGCCGGCCCTGCCATCCTGACGACCAGTTCACCACCAGCATCCTGCGGCACTGGTGC
ATGAAACATGACGAGCTGCTGGCCGAGCACATCAAGTCCCTGCTCATCAAGAACAACAGCCTGCCTCGCA
AGAGACAGAGCCTGAGGAGCTCTAGCAGCAAGCTGGCCCAGCTGACTCTGGAGCAGATCCTGGAGCACTT
GGACAATCTGCGGCTCAACCTGACCAACACCAAGCAGAACTTTTTTAGCCAGACGCCAATTCTCCAGGCG
CTGCAGCATGTCCAAGCGAGCTGTGACGAAGCCCACAAGATGAAATTCAGTGATCTCTTCTCCCTGGCGG
AGGAATATGAGGACTCTTCCACCAAGCCACCCAAGAGCCGGCGAAAAGCAGCTCTGTCCAGCCCTCGAAG
TCGAAAGAATGCCACACAGCCCCCCAATGCCGAAGAAGAGTCGGGCTCCAGCAGTGCTTCAGAAGAGGAA
GACACGAAACCGAAGCCTACCAAGCGGAAACGAAAAGGGTCCTCTGCAGTGGGCTCTGACAGTGACCTCG
AGCACCACCACCACCACCACTGAGATCCGGCTGCTAACAAAGCCCGAAAGGAAGCTGAGTTGGCTGCTGC
CACCGCTGAGCAATAACTAGCATAACCCCTTGGGGCCTCTAAACGGGTCTTGAGGGGTTTTTTGCTGAAA
GGAGGAACTATATCCGGATTGGCGAATGGG
[124 nt withheld, positions 2061-2184]
C
[91 nt withheld, positions 2186-2276]
A
[49 nt withheld, positions 2278-2326]
CCTTTGACGTTGGAGTCCACGTTCTTT
[37 nt withheld, positions 2354-2390]
ACCCTATCTCGGTCTATTCTTTTGATTTATAAGGGATTTTGCCGATTTCGGCCTATTGGTTAAAAAATGA
GCTGATTTAACAAAAATTTAACGCGAATTTTAACAAAATATTAACGCTTACAATTTAGGTGGCACTTTTC
GGGGAAATGTGCGCGGAACCCCTATTTGTTTATTTTTCTAAATACATTCAAATATGTATCCGCTCATGAA
TTAATTCTTAGAAAAACTCATCGAGCATCAAATGAAACTGCAATTTATTCATATCAGGATTATCAATACC
ATATTTTTGAAAAAGCCGTTTCTGTAATGAAGGAGAAAACTCACCGAGGCAGTTCCATAGGATGGCAAGA
TCCTGGTATCGGTCTGCGATTCCGACTCGTCCAACATCAATACAACCTATTAATTTCCCCTCGTCAAAAA
TAAGGTTATCAAGTGAGAAATCACCATGAGTGACGACTGAATCCGGTGAGAATGGCAAAAGTTTATGCAT
TTCTTTCCAGACTTGTTCAACAGGCCAGCCATTACGCTCGTCATCAAAATCACTCGCATCAACCAAACCG
TTATTCATTCGTGATTGCGCCTGAGCGAGACGAAATACGCGATCGCTGTTAAAAGGACAATTACAAACAG
GAATCGAATGCAACCGGCGCAGGAACACTGCCAGCGCATCAACAATATTTTCACCTGAATCAGGATATTC
TTCTAATACCTGGAATGCTGTTTTCCCGGGGATCGCAGTGGTGAGTAACCATGCATCATCAGGAGTACGG
ATAAAATGCTTGATGGTCGGAAGAGGCATAAATTCCGTCAGCCAGTTTAGTCTGACCATCTCATCTGTAA
CATCATTGGCAACGCTACCTTTGCCATGTTTCAGAAACAACTCTGGCGCATCGGGCTTCCCATACAATCG
ATAGATTGTCGCACCTGATTGCCCGACATTATCGCGAGCCCATTTATACCCATATAAATCAGCATCCATG
TTGGAATTTAATCGCGGCCTAGAGCAAGACGTTTCCCGTTGAATATGGCTCATAACACCCCTTGTATTAC
TGTTTATGTAAGCAGACAGTTTTATTGTTCATGACCAAAATCCCTTAACGTGAGTTTTCGTTCCACTGAG
CGTCAGACCCCGTAGAAAAGATCAAAGGATCTTCTTGAGATCCTTTTTTTCTGCGCGTAATCTGCTGCTT
GCAAACAAAAAAACCACCGCTACCAGCGGTGGTTTGTTTGCCGGATCAAGAGCTACCAACTCTTTTTCCG
AAGGTAACTGGCTTCAGCAGAGCGCAGATACCAAATACTGTCCTTCTAGTGTAGCCGTAGTTAGGCCACC
ACTTCAAGAACTCTGTAGCACCGCCTACATACCTCGCTCTGCTAATCCTGTTACCAGTGGCTGCTGCCAG
TGGCGATAAGTCGTGTCTTACCGGGTTGGACTCAAGACGATAGTTACCGGATAAGGCGCAGCGGTCGGGC
TGAACGGGGGGTTCGTGCACACAGCCCAGCTTGGAGCGAACGACCTACACCGAACTGAGATACCTACAGC
GTGAGCTATGAGAAAGCGCCACGCTTCCCGAAGGGAGAAAGGCGGACAGGTATCCGGTAAGCGGCAGGGT
CGGAACAGGAGAGCGCACGAGGGAGCTTCCAGGGGGAAACGCCTGGTATCTTTATAGTCCTGTCGGGTTT
CGCCACCTCTGACTTGAGCGTCGATTTTTGTGATGCTCGTCAGGGGGGCGGAGCCTATGGAAAAACGCCA
GCAACGCGGCCTTTTTACGGTTCCTGGCCTTTTGCTGGCCTTTTGCTCACATGTTCTTTCCTGCGTTATC
CCCTGATTCTGTGGATAACCGTATTACCGCCTTTGAGTGAGCTGATACCGCTCGCCGCAGCCGAACGACC
GAGCGCAGCGAGTCAGTGAGCGAGGAAGCGGAAGAGCGCCTGATGCGGTATTTTCTCCTTACGCATCTGT
GCGGTATTTCACACCGCAATGGTGCACTCTCAGTACAATCTGCTCTGATGCCGCATAGTTAAGCCAGTAT
ACACTCCGCTATCGCTACGTGACTGGGTCATGGCTGCGCCCCGACACCCGCCAACACCCGCTGACGCGCC
CTGACGGGCTTGTCTGCTCCCGGCATCCGCTTACAGACAAGCTGTGACCGTCTCCGGGAGCTGCATGTGT
CAGAGGTTTTCACCGTCATCACCGAAACGCGCGAGGCAGCTGCGGTAAAGCTCATCAGCGTGGTCGTGAA
GCGATTCACAGATGTCTGCCTGTTCATCCGCGTCCAGCTCGTTGAGTTTCTCCAGAAGCGTTAATGTCTG
GCTTCTGATAAAGCGGGCCATGTTAAGGGCGGTTTTTTCCTGTTTGGTCACTGATGCCTCCGTGTAAGGG
GGATTTCTGTTCATGGGGGTAATGATACCGATGAAACGAGAGAGGATGCTCACGATACGGGTTACTGATG
ATGAACATGCCCGGTTACTGGAACGTTGTGAGGGTAAACAACTGGCGGTATGGATGCGGCGGGACCAGAG
AAAAATCACTCAGGGTCAATGCCAGCGCTTCGTTAATACAGATGTAGGTGTTCCACAGGGTAGCCAGCAG
CATCCTGCGATGCAGATCCGGAACATAATGGTGCAGGGCGCTGACTTCCGCGTTTCCAGACTTTACGAAA
CACGGAAACCGAAGACCATTCATGTTGTTGCTCAGGTCGCAGACGTTTTGCAGCAGCAGTCGCTTCACGT
TCGCTCGCGTATCGGTGATTCATTCTGCTAACCAGTAAGGCAACCCCGCCAGCCTAGCCGGGTCCTCAAC
GACAGGAGCACGATCATGCGCACCCGTGGGGCCGCCATGCCGGCGATAATGGCCTGCTTCTCGCCGAAAC
GTTTGGTGGCGGGACCAGTGACGAAGGCTTGAGCGAGGGCGTGCAAGATTCCGAATACCGCAAGCGACAG
GCCGATCATCGTCGCGCTCCAGCGAAAGCGGTCCTCGCCGAAAATGACCCAGAGCGCTGCCGGCACCTGT
CCTACGAGTTGCATGATAAAGAAGACAGTCATAAGTGCGGCGACGATAGTCATGCCCCGCGCCCACCGGA
AGGAGCTGACTGGGTTGAAGGCTCTCAAGGGCATCGGTCGAGATCCCGGTGCCTAATGAGTGAGCTAACT
TACATTAATTGCGTTGCGCTCACTGCCCGCTTTCCAGTCGGGAAACCTGTCGTGCCAGCTGCATTAATGA
ATCGGCCAACGCGCGGGGAGAGGCGGTTTGCGTATTGGGCGCCAGGGTGGTTTTTCTTTTCACCAGTGAG
ACGGGCAACAGCTGATTGCCCTTCACCGCCTGGCCCTGAGAGAGTTGCAGCAAGCGGTCCACGCTGGTTT
GCCCCAGCAGGCGAAAATCCTGTTTGATGGTGGTTAACGGCGGGATATAACATGAGCTGTCTTCGGTATC
GTCGTATCCCACTACCGAGATATCCGCACCAACGCGCAGCCCGGACTCGGTAATGGCGCGCATTGCGCCC
AGCGCCATCTGATCGTTGGCAACCAGCATCGCAGTGGGAACGATGCCCTCATTCAGCATTTGCATGGTTT
GTTGAAAACCGGACATGGCACTCCAGTCGCCTTCCCGTTCCGCTATCGGCTGAATTTGATTGCGAGTGAG
ATATTTATGCCAGCCAGCCAGACGCAGACGCGCCGAGACAGAACTTAATGGGCCCGCTAACAGCGCGATT
TGCTGGTGACCCAATGCGACCAGATGCTCCACGCCCAGTCGCGTACCGTCTTCATGGGAGAAAATAATAC
TGTTGATGGGTGTCTGGTCAGAGACATCAAGAAATAACGCCGGAACATTAGTGCAGGCAGCTTCCACAGC
AATGGCATCCTGGTCATCCAGCGGATAGTTAATGATCAGCCCACTGACGCGTTGCGCGAGAAGATTGTGC
ACCGCCGCTTTACAGGCTTCGACGCCGCTTCGTTCTACCATCGACACCACCACGCTGGCACCCAGTTGAT
CGGCGCGAGATTTAATCGCCGCGACAATTTGCGACGGCGCGTGCAGGGCCAGACTGGAGGTGGCAACGCC
AATCAGCAACGACTGTTTGCCCGCCAGTTGTTGTGCCACGCGGTTGGGAATGTAATTCAGCTCCGCCATC
GCCGCTTCCACTTTTTCCCGCGTTTTCGCAGAAACGTGGCTGGCCTGGTTCACCACGCGGGAAACGGTCT
GATAAGAGACACCGGCATACTCTGCGACATCGTATAACGTTACTGGTTTCACATTCACCACCCTGAATTG
ACTCTCTTCCGGGCGCTATCATGCCATACCGCGAAAGGTTTTGCGCCATTCGATGGTGTCCGGGATCTCG
ACGCTCTCCCTTATGCGACTCCTGCATTAGGAAGCAGCCCAGTAGTAGGTTGAGGCCGTTGAGCACCGCC
GCCGCAAGGAATGGTGCATGCAAGGAGATGGCGCCCAACAGTCCCCCGGCCACGGGGCCTGCCACCATAC
CCACGCCGAAACAAG
